>Addgene plasmid #209452 | EC70191 | addgene full sequence | sequence record 413815 | Addgene NGS Result
GAAGTGGTTTAAACTATCAGTGTTTGACAGGATATATTGGCGGGTAAACCTAAGAGAAAAGAGCGTTTAT
TAGAATAATCGGATATTTAAAAGGGCGTGAAAAGGTTTATCCGTTCGTCCATTTGTATGTGCATGCCAAC
CACAGGGTTCCCCAGATCAGGCGCTGGCTGCTGAACCCCCAGCCGGAACTGACCCCACAAGGCCCTAGCG
TTTGCAATGCACCAGGTCATCATTGACCCAGGCGTGTTCCACCAGGCCGCTGCCTCGCAACTCTTCGCAG
GCTTCGCCGACCTGCTCGCGCCACTTCTTCACGCGGGTGGAATCCGATCCGCACATGAGGCGGAAGGTTT
CCAGCTTGAGCGGGTACGGCTCCCGGTGCGAGCTGAAATAGTCGAACATCCGTCGGGCCGTCGGCGACAG
CTTGCGGTACTTCTCCCATATGAATTTCGTGTAGTGGTCGCCAGCAAACAGCACGACGATTTCCTCGTCG
ATCAGGACCTGGCAACGGGACGTTTTCTTGCCACGGTCCAGGACGCGGAAGCGGTGCAGCAGCGACACCG
ATTCCAGGTGCCCAACGCGGTCGGACGTGAAGCCCATCGCCGTCGCCTGTAGGCGCGACAGGCATTCCTC
GGCCTTCGTGTAATACCGGCCATTGATCGACCAGCCCAGGTCCTGGCAAAGCTCGTAGAACGTGAAGGTG
ATCGGCTCGCCGATAGGGGTGCGCTTCGCGTACTCCAACACCTGCTGCCACACCAGTTCGTCATCGTCGG
CCCGCAGCTCGACGCCGGTGTAGGTGATCTTCACGTCCTTGTTGACGTGGAAAATGACCTTGTTTTGCAG
CGCCTCGCGCGGGATTTTCTTGTTGCGCGTGGTGAACAGGGCAGAGCGGGCCGTGTCGTTTGGCATCGCT
CGCATCGTGTCCGGCCACGGCGCAATATCGAACAAGGAAAGCTGCATTTCCTTGATCTGCTGCTTCGTGT
GTTTCAGCAACGCGGCCTGCTTGGCCTCGCTGACCTGTTTTGCCAGGTCCTCGCCGGCGGTTTTTCGCTT
CTTGGTCGTCATAGTTCCTCGCGTGTCGATGGTCATCGACTTCGCCAAACCTGCCGCCTCCTGTTCAAGA
CGACGCGAACGCTCCACGGCGGCCGATGGCGCGGGCAGGGCAGGGGGAGCCAGTTGCACGCTGTCGCGCT
CGATCTTGGCCGTAGCTTGCTGGACCATCGAGCCGACGGACTGGAAGGTTTCGCGGGGCGCACGCATGAC
GGTGCGGCTTGCGATGGTTTCGGCATCCTCGGCGGAAAACCCCGCGTCGATCAGTTCTTGCCTGTATGCC
TTCCGGTCAAACGTCCGATTCATTCACCCTCCTTGCGGGATTGCCCCGACTCACGCCGGGGCAATGTGCC
CTTATTCCTGATTTGACCCGCCTGGTGCCTTGGTGTCCAGATAATCCACCTTATCGGCAATGAAGTCGGT
CCCGTAGACCGTCTGGCCGTCCTTCTCGTACTTGGTATTCCGAATCTTGCCCTGCACGAATACCAGCGAC
CCCTTGCCCAAATACTTGCCGTGGGCCTCGGCCTGAGAGCCAAAACACTTGATGCGGAAGAAGTCGGTGC
GCTCCTGCTTGTCGCCGGCATCGTTGCGCCACATCTAGGATCTGCCAGGAACCGTAAAAAGGCCGCGTTG
CTGGCGTTTTTCCATAGGCTCCGCCCCCCTGACGAGCATCACAAAAATCGACGCTCAAGTCAGAGGTGGC
GAAACCCGACAGGACTATAAAGATACCAGGCGTTTCCCCCTGGAAGCTCCCTCGTGCGCTCTCCTGTTCC
GACCCTGCCGCTTACCGGATACCTGTCCGCCTTTCTCCCTTCGGGAAGCGTGGCGCTTTCTCATAGCTCA
CGCTGTAGGTATCTCAGTTCGGTGTAGGTCGTTCGCTCCAAGCTGGGCTGTGTGCACGAACCCCCCGTTC
AGCCCGACCGCTGCGCCTTATCCGGTAACTATCGTCTTGAGTCCAACCCGGTAAGACACGACTTATCGCC
ACTGGCAGCAGCCACTGGTAACAGGATTAGCAGAGCGAGGTATGTAGGCGGTGCTACAGAGTTCTTGAAG
TGGTGGCCTAACTACGGCTACACTAGAAGAACAGTATTTGGTATCTGCGCTCTGCTGAAGCCAGTTACCT
TCGGAAAAAGAGTTGGTAGCTCTTGATCCGGCAAACAAACCACCGCTGGTAGCGGTGGTTTTTTTGTTTG
CAAGCAGCAGATTACGCGCAGAAAAAAAGGATCTCAAGAAGATCCTTTGATCTTTTCTACGGGGTCTGAC
GCTCAGTGGAACGAAAACTCACGTTAAGGGATTTTGGTCATGAGATTATCAAAAAGGATCTTCACCTAGA
TCCTTTTAAATTAAAAATGAAGTTTTAAATCAATCTAAAGTATATATGAGTAAACTTGGTCTGACAGTTA
CCAATGCTTAATCAGTGAGGCACCTATCTCAGCGATCTGTCTATTTCGTTCATCCATAGTTGCCTGACTC
CCCGTCGTGTAGATAACTACGATACGGGAGGGCTTACCATCTGGCCCCAGTGCTGCAATGATACCGCGAG
AACCACGCTCACCGGCTCCAGATTTATCAGCAATAAACCAGCCAGCCGGAAGGGCCGAGCGCAGAAGTGG
TCCTGCAACTTTATCCGCCTCCATCCAGTCTATTAATTGTTGCCGGGAAGCTAGAGTAAGTAGTTCGCCA
GTTAATAGTTTGCGCAACGTTGTTGCCATTGCTACAGGCATCGTGGTGTCACGCTCGTCGTTTGGTATGG
CTTCATTCAGCTCCGGTTCCCAACGATCAAGGCGAGTTACATGATCCCCCATGTTGTGCAAAAAAGCGGT
TAGCTCCTTCGGTCCTCCGATCGTTGTCAGAAGTAAGTTGGCCGCAGTGTTATCACTCATGGTTATGGCA
GCACTGCATAATTCTCTTACTGTCATGCCATCCGTAAGATGCTTTTCTGTGACTGGTGAGTACTCAACCA
AGTCATTCTGAGAATAGTGTATGCGGCGACCGAGTTGCTCTTGCCCGGCGTCAATACGGGATAATACCGC
GCCACATAGCAGAACTTTAAAAGTGCTCATCATTGGAAAACGTTCTTCGGGGCGAAAACTCTCAAGGATC
TTACCGCTGTTGAGATCCAGTTCGATGTAACCCACTCGTGCACCCAACTGATCTTCAGCATCTTTTACTT
TCACCAGCGTTTCTGGGTGAGCAAAAACAGGAAGGCAAAATGCCGCAAAAAAGGGAATAAGGGCGACACG
GAAATGTTGAATACTCATACTCTTCCTTTTTCAATATTATTGAAGCATTTATCAAGGTTATTGTCTCATG
AGCGGATACATATTTGAATGTATTTAGAAAAATAAACAAATAGGGGTTCCGCGCACGAATTGGCCAGCGC
TGCCATTTTTGGGGTGAGGCCGTTCGCGGCCGAGGGGCGCAGCCCCTGGGGGGATGGGAGGCCCGCGTTA
GCGGGCCGGGAGGGTTCGAGAAGGGGGGGCACCCCCCTTCGGCGTGCGCGGTCACGCGCACAGGGCGCAG
CCCTGGTTAAAAACAAGGTTTATAAATATTGGTTTAAAAGCAGGTTAAAAGACAGGTTAGCGGTGGCCGA
AAAACGGGCGGAAACCCTTGCAAATGCTGGATTTTCTGCCTGTGGACAGCCCCTCAAATGTCAATAGGTG
CGCCCCTCATCTGTCAGCACTCTGCCCCTCAAGTGTCAAGGATCGCGCCCCTCATCTGTCAGTAGTCGCG
CCCCTCAAGTGTCAATACCGCAGGGCACTTATCCCCAGGCTTGTCCACATCATCTGTGGGAAACTCGCGT
AAAATCAGGCGTTTTCGCCGATTTGCGAGGCTGGCCAGCTCCACGTCGCCGGCCGAAATCGAGCCTGCCC
CTCATCTGTCAACGCCGCGCCGGGTGAGTCGGCCCCTCAAGTGTCAACGTCCGCCCCTCATCTGTCAGTG
AGGGCCAAGTTTTCCGCGAGGTATCCACAACGCCGGCGGCCGCGGTGTCTCGCACACGGCTTCGACGGCG
TTTCTGGCGCGTTTGCAGGGCCATAGACGGCCGCCAGCCCAGCGGCGAGGGCAACCAGCCCGGTGAGCGT
CGCAAAGGAGATCCTGATCTGACTGATGGGCTGCCTGTATCGAGTGGTGATTTTGTGCCGAGCTGCCGGT
CGGGGAGCTGTTGGCTGGCTGGTGGCAGGATATATTGTGGTGTAAACAAATTGACGCTTAGACAACTTAA
TAACACATTGCGGACGTTTTTAATGTACTGGGGTGGATGCAGTGGGCCCCACTCTGCTTGAAGACAATTA
CCTCACAGAGTGCCCCTCATTTATGTCAAACTATACACTTATCATGTCTGACATGACTTTGCAGTTAATT
TTTTTGAACGGTGTCATGCTTTGCACAATTGTCCTCCATCTATAATGTTTTACAAGAAACTATTTAATAC
TGTATTAACCTTTGCAGTAGGCATACTTGGTACCATAATTATCTACATGCTGTCATGTGGAGCTCGTGGT
ACATACAGTAGTTTTTTTGTTACTAAATACGGAGTACATTCGTATATGATATGTTCCCTAATTAGTTGCA
TCACTTTTTTGTCCTCATTGCTGCTCTACTCTAAACTTATGTTCCAGACAAGCCTACAACTGAGTCAGCC
TGTCAGAGTTCTACTGTGTTTGGATAGATGTTCTAGTGCAACTTTCTTCTTGTATGTTTAGTTAATCATA
AGGACTCATTTTCTTACTACCTCCGGGACAGATGTTTCTCAGATGGGCCGGGCTCTCTCTGCCCAGCAGG
CAGCAGCAGCCCGACCTCATGGGCCAGCACCCACCACGAGTTCCAGCTAGGGGGTGTTGCTGCCTAACAC
TAACACTAACATTAGTCCCACCTCGCCAGTTTGCAGGGATCGGAACCAGCTTATAAGCTGAGCTGAGGAA
GAAGGTAGCATGAGACCGCAGCTGGCACGACAGGTTTCCCGACTGGAAAGCGGGCAGTGAGCGCAACGCA
ATTAATGTGAGTTAGCTCACTCATTAGGCACCCCAGGCTTTACACTTTATGCTTCCGGCTCGTATGTTGT
GTGGAATTGTGAGCGGATAACAATTTCACACAGGAAACAGCTATGACCATGATTACGCCAAGCTTGCATG
CCTGCAGGTCGACTCTAGAGGATCCCCGGGTACCGAGCTCGAATTCACTGGCCGTCGTTTTACAACGTCG
TGACTGGGAAAACCCTGGCGTTACCCAACTTAATCGCCTTGCAGCACATCCCCCTTTCGCCAGCTGGCGT
AATAGCGAAGAGGCCCGCACCGATCGCCCTTCCCAACAGTTGCGCAGCCTGAATGGCGAATGGCGCCTGA
TGCGGTATTTTCTCCTTACGCATCTGTGCGGTATTTCACACCGCATATGGTGCACTCTCAGTACAATCTG
CTCTGATGCCGCATAGTTAAGCCAGCCCCGACACCCGCCAACACCCGCTGACGCGCCCTGACGGGCTTGT
CTGCTCCCGGCATCCGCTTACAGACAAGCTGTGACGGTCTCAGTTTTAGAGCTAGAAATAGCAAGTTAAA
ATAAGGCTAGTCCGTTATCAACTTGAAAAAGTGGCACCGAGTCGGTGCTTTTTTTCTAGACCCAGCTTTC
TTGTACAAAGTTGGCATTACGCTTTACCAGAAAGTCTTCAGTC
Features (pLannotate 1.2.2; 17 found; start..end, strand, type, name):
     25..49      +  misc_feature   RB T-DNA repeat: right border repeat from nopaline C58 T-DNA
    161..181     -  CDS            TetR (fragment): tetracycline resistance regulatory protein; tetR
    208..1353    -  CDS            trfA: TRFA_ECOLX - Experimental evidence at protein level: Swiss-Prot protein existence level 1. Also involved in plasmid copy number control, promoting intermolecular coupling of protein bound iterons at oriV, which inhibits replication initiation. From Escherichia coli.
   1689..2277    -  rep_origin     ori: high-copy-number ColE1/pMB1/pBR322/pUC origin of replication
   2448..3308    -  CDS            AmpR: β-lactamase; bla; confers resistance to ampicillin, carbenicillin, and related antibiotics
   3309..3413    -  promoter       AmpR promoter: bla
   3500..4131    -  rep_origin     oriV: incP origin of replication
   4223..4247    +  misc_feature   LB T-DNA repeat: left border repeat from nopaline C58 T-DNA
   4988..5030    +  CDS            lacI (fragment): lac repressor; lacI; The lac repressor binds to the lac operator to inhibit transcription in E. coli. This inhibition can be relieved by adding lactose or isopropyl-β-D-thiogalactopyranoside (IPTG).
   5043..5064    +  protein_bind   CAP binding site: CAP binding activates transcription in the presence of cAMP. E. coli catabolite activator protein
   5079..5109    +  promoter       lac promoter: promoter for the E. coli lac operon
   5117..5133    +  protein_bind   lac operator: The lac repressor binds to the lac operator to inhibit transcription in E. coli. This inhibition can be relieved by adding lactose or isopropyl-β-D-thiogalactopyranoside (IPTG). lac repressor encoded by lacI
   5170..5226    -  misc_feature   MCS: pUC18/19 multiple cloning site
   5223..5380    +  CDS            lacZα (fragment): LacZα fragment of β-galactosidase; lacZ fragment
   5386..5485    -  misc_feature   bom (fragment): basis of mobility region from pBR322
   5573..5648    +  misc_RNA       gRNA scaffold: guide RNA scaffold for the Streptococcus pyogenes CRISPR/Cas9 system
   5660..5681    -  protein_bind   attB2 (fragment): mutant version of attB; recombination site for the Gateway® BP reaction BP Clonase™
