[The description below was written by a language model from this plasmid's Addgene catalogue record and pLannotate feature annotations shown in this document.]
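Description:
EC70191 is a Golden Gate level 1, position 4 module for cloning protospacers into a Streptococcus pyogenes Cas9 single-guide RNA expression unit. It belongs to a CRISPR mutagenesis toolkit developed for barley and wheat. The catalogue lists the backbone as unknown, but the feature table shows an architecture typical of binary-style level 1 acceptors. Nopaline-type left and right T-DNA border repeats flank the cargo region. The plasmid carries both a high-copy ColE1/pUC origin and an incP oriV with the trfA replication initiator gene, a broad-host-range system of the kind that supports replication in Agrobacterium as well as E. coli. Bacterial selection is by ampicillin through the bla gene and its own promoter. Short TetR, lacI, bom and attB2 fragments are also annotated; these look like backbone remnants or partial matches rather than functional parts.

Between the borders, the record names the HvU3 promoter as the driver of guide transcription. This promoter was not annotated by the automated feature call, but it would fit the unannotated stretch downstream of the left border. That stretch is followed by a lacZα cassette (CAP site, lac promoter and operator, pUC-type multiple cloning site and a lacZα fragment), which sits directly upstream of the Cas9 gRNA scaffold. The arrangement suggests that lacZα acts as a dropout marker: replacing it with a protospacer would join the guide sequence to the scaffold and allow blue/white screening, in line with LacZ being listed as the selectable marker. The enzymes and cloning sites used are not recorded. Once loaded, the position 4 guide unit is presumably assembled with other level 1 modules into a multigene construct for cereal genome editing.
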