Addgene plasmid #209452: EC70191
Purpose: Cloning protospacers for Cas9 editing
Depositing lab: Wendy Harwood & Cristobal Uauy. Depositing organization: John Innes Centre. Publication: An optimised CRISPR Cas9 and Cas12a mutagenesis toolkit for Barley and Wheat. Lawrenson T, Clarke M, Kirby R, Forner M, Steuernagel B, Brown JKM, Harwood W. Plant Methods. 2024 Aug 13;20(1):123. doi: 10.1186/s13007-024-01234-y. PubMed 39138524.
Backbone
  Vector backbone: Unknown
  Vector type: CRISPR
  Selectable markers: LacZ
Growth in bacteria
  Bacterial resistance: Ampicillin, 100 μg/mL
  Growth temperature: 37°C
  Growth strain: DH5alpha
  Copy number: High Copy
Gene/Insert
  Gene/Insert name: Cas9 sgRNA
  Species: Steptococcus pyogenes
  Promoter: HvU3
  Cloning method: Restriction Enzyme; 5′ cloning site unknown (unknown if destroyed)
Terms and licenses: Academic/Nonprofit Terms; Industry Terms: Not Available to Industry
Depositor comments: GoldeGate level 1 position 4
How to cite: EC70191 was a gift from Wendy Harwood & Cristobal Uauy (Addgene plasmid # 209452 ; http://n2t.net/addgene:209452 ; RRID:Addgene_209452)
